>Addgene plasmid #71280 | STIMATE(1-240) | depositor partial sequence | sequence record 127716 | STIMATE (1-240)
ATGCAGGGCCCCGCCGGGAACGCGAGCCGGGGACTGCCAGGCGGGCCGCCCTCCACAGTCGCGTCCGGGG
CGGGCCGCTGCGAGAGCGGCGCGCTCATGCACAGCTTCGGCATCTTCCTGCAGGGGCTGCTCGGCGTCGT
GGCCTTCAGCACGTTAATGCTCAAACGCTTCAGAGAACCAAAGCATGAAAGACGTCCGTGGAGGATATGG
TTTTTAGACACTTCCAAACAAGCCATAGGAATGCTGTTCATCCACTTTGCAAATGTATACCTAGCAGATC
TCACTGAAGAGGACCCTTGTTCACTGTACCTCATCAACTTCCTCCTGGACGCCACTGTGGGCATGCTGCT
CATCTACGTGGGGGTGCGCGCCGTCAGCGTCCTGGTAGAGTGGCAGCAGTGGGAGTCCCTGCGCTTCGGC
GAATATGGAGACCCTCTGCAGTGTGGAGCCTGGGTCGGGCAGTGCGCTCTTTACATCGTGATCATGATTT
TTGAAAAGTCTGTCGTCTTCATCGTCCTCCTAATACTTCAGTGGAAAAAGGTGGCCCTGTTGAATCCCAT
TGAAAACCCAGACTTGAAGCTGGCCATCGTCATGCTGATCGTCCCCTTCTTTGTCAACGCTTTGATGTTT
TGGGTAGTGGACAATTTCCTCATGAGAAAGGGGAAGACGAAAGCTAAGCTAGAAGAAAGGGGAGCCAACC
AGGACTCGAGGAATGGGAGC
