>Addgene plasmid #71280 | STIMATE(1-240) | addgene partial sequence | sequence record 131101 | CMV-F 5'-CGCAAATGGGCGGTAGGCGTG-3'
ACCGTCAGATCCGCTAGCATGCAGGGCCCCGCCGGGAACGCGAGCCGGGGACTGCCAGGCGGGCCGCCCT
CCACAGTCGCGTCCGGGGCGGGCCGCTGCGAGAGCGGCGCGCTCATGCACAGCTTCGGCATCTTCCTGCA
GGGGCTGCTCGGCGTCGTGGCCTTCAGCACGTTAATGCTCAAACGCTTCAGAGAACCAAAGCATGAAAGA
CGTCCGTGGAGGATATGGTTTTTAGACACTTCCAAACAAGCCATAGGAATGCTGTTCATCCACTTTGCAA
ATGTATACCTAGCAGATCTCACTGAAGAGGACCCTTGTTCACTGTACCTCATCAACTTCCTCCTGGACGC
CACTGTGGGCATGCTGCTCATCTACGTGGGGGTGCGCGCCGTCAGCGTCCTGGTAGAGTGGCAGCAGTGG
GAGTCCCTGCGCTTCGGCGAATATGGAGACCCTCTGCAGTGTGGAGCCTGGGTCGGGCAGTGCGCTCTTT
ACATCGTGATCATGATTTTTGAAAAGTCTGTCGTCTTCATCGTCCTCCTAATACTTCAGTGGAAAAAGGT
GGCCCTGTTGAATCCCATTGAAAACCCAGACTTGAAGCTGGCCATCGTCATGCTGATCGTCCCCTTCTTT
GTCAACGCTTTGATGTTTTGGGTAGTGGACAATTTCCTCATGAGAAAGGGGAAGACGAAAGCTAAGCTAG
AAGAA
