>Addgene plasmid #71280 | STIMATE(1-240) | addgene partial sequence | sequence record 131116 | mCherry-R 5'-TTGGTCACCTTCAGCTTGG-3'
CTCGATCTCGAACTCGTGGCCGTTCACGGAGCCCTCCATGTGCACCTTGAAGCGCATGAACTCCTTGATG
ATGGCCATGTTATCCTCCTCGCCCTTGCTCACCATGGTGGCGACCGGTGGATCCCGGGAGCCACCTCCGC
TCCCATTCCTCGAGTCCTGGTTGGCTCCCCTTTCTTCTAGCTTAGCTTTCGTCTTCCCCTTTCTCATGAG
GAAATTGTCCACTACCCAAAACATCAAAGCGTTGACAAAGAAGGGGACGATCAGCATGACGATGGCCAGC
TTCAAGTCTGGGTTTTCAATGGGATTCAACAGGGCCACCTTTTTCCACTGAAGTATTAGGAGGACGATGA
AGACGACAGACTTTTCAAAAATCATGATCACGATGTAAAGAGCGCACTGCCCGACCCAGGCTCCACACTG
CAGAGGGTCTCCATATTCGCCGAAGCGCAGGGACTCCCACTGCTGCCACTCTACCAGGACGCTGACGGCG
CGCACCCCCACGTAGATGAGCAGCATGCCCACAGTGGCGTCCAGGAGGAAGTTGATGAGGTACAGTGAAC
AAGGGTCCTCTTCAGTGAGATCTGCTAGGTATACATTTGCAAAGTGGATGAACAGCATTCCTATGGCTTG
TTTGGAAGTGTCTAAAAACCATATCCTCCACGGACGTCTTTCATGCTTTGGTTCTCTGAAGCGTTTGAGC
ATTAACGTGCTGAAGGCCACGACGCCGAGCAGCCCCTGCAGGAAGATGCCGAAGCTGTGCATGAGCGCGC
CGCTCTCGCAGCGGCCCGCCC
