[The description below was written by a language model from this plasmid's Addgene catalogue record.]
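Description:
STIMATE(1-240) is a mammalian expression plasmid built on the pmCherry-N1 backbone, carrying a truncated form of human STIMATE (also known as TMEM110) that spans residues 1-240. The insert was cloned between the NheI and BamHI sites, both of which remain intact. This places the coding sequence downstream of the CMV promoter and upstream of the backbone's mCherry, so the protein is produced as a C-terminal mCherry fusion. The strong constitutive CMV promoter drives high-level expression after transfection, and the red fluorescent tag allows the truncated protein's localisation to be followed by microscopy. The plasmid is propagated in E. coli under kanamycin selection. The neomycin marker allows G418 selection of transfected mammalian cells, for example to derive stable lines. The record gives the total size as about 5.5 kb, of which about 4.7 kb is backbone. The listed insert size of roughly 0.9 kb is somewhat larger than the difference between those two figures and than 240 codons would need, and the record does not explain this.

The associated work identified STIMATE as a component of endoplasmic reticulum-plasma membrane junctions and a regulator of calcium influx. A defined fragment such as 1-240 fits domain-mapping or structure-function experiments, in which the behaviour of the truncated protein is compared with that of the full-length one. The record does not say which regions the truncation keeps or removes, or what phenotype it is expected to give. No feature table was supplied, so details such as the origin of replication and polyadenylation signals are not documented here beyond what the pmCherry-N1 backbone name implies.
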