Addgene plasmid #71280: STIMATE(1-240)
Purpose: Expresses STIMATE or TMEM110 (1-240) in mammalian cells
Depositing lab: Yubin Zhou. Depositing organization: Texas A&M Health Science Center. Publication: Proteomic mapping of ER-PM junctions identifies STIMATE as a regulator of Ca(2+) influx. Jing J, He L, Sun A, Quintana A, Ding Y, Ma G, Tan P, Liang X, Zheng X, Chen L, Shi X, Zhang SL, Zhong L, Huang Y, Dong MQ, Walker CL, Hogan PG, Wang Y, Zhou Y. Nat Cell Biol. 2015 Oct;17(10):1339-47. doi: 10.1038/ncb3234. Epub 2015 Aug 31. PubMed 26322679.
Backbone
  Vector backbone: pmCherry-N1
  Backbone size w/o insert (bp): 4722
  Total vector size (bp): 5456
  Vector type: Mammalian Expression
  Selectable markers: Neomycin (select with G418)
Growth in bacteria
  Bacterial resistance: Kanamycin, 50 μg/mL
  Growth temperature: 37°C
  Growth strain: DH5alpha
  Copy number: Unknown
Gene/Insert
  Gene/Insert name: STIMATE (1-240) (alt name: TMEM110)
  Species: H. sapiens (human)
  Insert size (bp): 896
  GenBank ID: NM_198563.2
  Entrez Gene: TMEM110
  Promoter: CMV
  Tag / fusion protein: mcherry (C terminal on backbone)
  Cloning method: Restriction Enzyme; 5′ cloning site NheI (not destroyed); 3′ cloning site BamHI (not destroyed)
  Sequencing primers: 5′ CMV-F; 3′ mcherry-R
Terms and licenses: Academic/Nonprofit Terms; Industry Terms: Not Available to Industry
How to cite: STIMATE(1-240) was a gift from Yubin Zhou (Addgene plasmid # 71280 ; http://n2t.net/addgene:71280 ; RRID:Addgene_71280)
